Addgene plasmid #27006: pCI Flag Smad3 NL EPSM
Depositing lab: Joan Massague. Depositing organization: Memorial Sloan-Kettering Cancer Center. Publication: Ubiquitin ligase Nedd4L targets activated Smad2/3 to limit TGF-beta signaling. Gao S, Alarcon C, Sapkota G, Rahman S, Chen PY, Goerner N, Macias MJ, Erdjument-Bromage H, Tempst P, Massague J. Mol Cell. 2009 Nov 13. 36(3):457-68. 10.1016/j.molcel.2009.09.043 PubMed 19917253.
Backbone
  Vector backbone: pCI
  Backbone size w/o insert (bp): 4000
  Vector type: Mammalian Expression
Growth in bacteria
  Bacterial resistance: Ampicillin, 100 μg/mL
  Growth temperature: 37°C
  Growth strain: DH5alpha
  Copy number: High Copy
Gene/Insert
  Gene/Insert name: Smad3
  Species: H. sapiens (human)
  Insert size (bp): 700
  Mutation: aa 1-226; T179V S204A S208A S213A
  Entrez Gene: SMAD3 (a.k.a. HSPC193, HsT17436, JV15-2, LDS1C, LDS3, MADH3, hMAD-3, hSMAD3, mad3)
  Tag / fusion protein: Flag (N terminal on insert)
  Cloning method: Restriction Enzyme; 5′ cloning site XbaI (not destroyed); 3′ cloning site NotI (not destroyed)
  Sequencing primers: 5′ T7; 3′ EBV-rev
Terms and licenses: Academic/Nonprofit Terms; Industry Terms: Not Available to Industry
How to cite: pCI Flag Smad3 NL EPSM was a gift from Joan Massague (Addgene plasmid # 27006 ; http://n2t.net/addgene:27006 ; RRID:Addgene_27006)
