[The description below was written by a language model from this plasmid's Addgene catalogue record.]
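Description:
pCI Flag Smad3 NL EPSM is a mammalian expression plasmid built on the pCI backbone (about 4 kb without insert). It is propagated in E. coli as a high-copy plasmid under ampicillin selection. The record does not list the promoter or other regulatory elements. pCI vectors generally drive expression from the CMV immediate-early enhancer/promoter with a chimeric intron and an SV40 late polyadenylation signal, but no feature table is available to confirm this for the present construct. No mammalian selection marker is recorded, so the plasmid is best suited to transient transfection.

The insert is a roughly 700 bp fragment of human SMAD3 encoding amino acids 1–226, cloned between XbaI and NotI sites (both retained) and carrying an N-terminal Flag tag for detection and immunoprecipitation. This truncation matches the "NL" in the name, most likely denoting the N-terminal MH1 domain plus the linker region, with the C-terminal MH2 domain absent. Four substitutions are present: T179V, S204A, S208A and S213A. These replace linker-region threonine and serine residues, which are known phosphorylation sites in Smad3, with residues that cannot be phosphorylated, and "EPSM" appears to be the name for this mutant set.

The associated publication concerns the ubiquitin ligase Nedd4L targeting activated Smad2/3 to limit TGF-beta signaling. In that context, the construct plausibly serves as a phosphorylation-deficient control, compared with a wild-type fragment to test whether linker phosphorylation is needed for binding partners or ubiquitin ligases to recognise Smad3. The record itself does not state the specific experimental use.
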