>Addgene plasmid #27006 | pCI Flag Smad3 NL EPSM | addgene partial sequence | sequence record 33241 | 27006 with EBV-rev
GGCCGCTTAGTAGGTAACTGGCTGCAGGTCCAAGTTATTATGTGCTGGGGCCATCGGATTCGGGGCTAGG
TTTGGAGCACCTGCGTCCATGCTGTGGTTCATCTGGTGGTCACTGGTTTCTCCATCTTCACTCAGGTAGC
CAGGGGGAGGGACCTCTGGAATATTGCTCTGGGGCTCGATGCCTGCGGGGAAGTTAGTGTTTTCGGGGAT
GGAATGGCTGTAGTCGTCCAGTGGGGGGAACTCGGCCGGGATCTCTGTGTGGCGTGGCACCAACACAGGA
GGTAGAACTGGTGTCTCTACTCTCTGGTAGTGGTAGGGATTCACGCAGACCTCGTCCTTCTTCATATTGA
AGGCGAACTCACACAGCTCCATGGCCCGCAGCTCGTGGTGGCTGTGCAGGTCTGGCCATCGCCACAGGCG
GCAGTAGATGACATGAGGGAGCCCCTTCCGATGGGACACCTGCAACCGGCCATCCAGGGACCTGGGGATG
GTGATGCACTTGGTGTTGACGTTCTGCGTGGTGATGGCCTTCTCCAGCTCGTCCAGCTGCCCCGTCTTCT
TGAGTTTCTTGACCAGGCTCTTGACCGCCTTCTCGCACCATTTCTCCTCCTGCCCGTTCTGCTCGCCCTT
CTTCCAGCCCAGCAGGCGCTTCACGATCGGGGGAGTGAAAGGCAGGATGGACGATCTAGAGGTACCACGC
GTGAATTCTTTGTCATCGTCATCCTTATAGTCCATGGTCTCGAGGCTAGCCTATAGTGAGTCGTATTAAG
TACTCTAGCCTTAAGAGCTGTAATTGAACTGGGAGTGGACACCTGTGGAGAGAAAGGCAAAGTGGATGTC
AGTAAGACCAATAGGT
